Addgene plasmid #85565: sgEGFR(B)
Purpose: Expresses sgRNA targeting human EGFR around codon T790
Depositing lab: Luca Grumolato. Depositing organization: INSERM U982, Génomique fonctionnelle et physiopathologie neuronale et neuroendocrine. Publication: CRISPR-Barcoding for Intratumor Genetic Heterogeneity Modeling and Functional Analysis of Oncogenic Driver Mutations. Guernet A, Mungamuri SK, Cartier D, Sachidanandam R, Jayaprakash A, Adriouch S, Vezain M, Charbonnier F, Rohkin G, Coutant S, Yao S, Ainani H, Alexandre D, Tournier I, Boyer O, Aaronson SA, Anouar Y, Grumolato L. Mol Cell. 2016 Aug 4;63(3):526-38. doi: 10.1016/j.molcel.2016.06.017. Epub 2016 Jul 21. PubMed 27453044.
Backbone
  Vector backbone: pSpCas9(BB)-2A-Puro (PX459)
  Backbone manufacturer: Feng Zhang
  Total vector size (bp): 9200
  Modifications to backbone: Insertion of a sgRNA sequence targeting EGFR
  Vector type: Mammalian Expression
  Selectable markers: Puromycin
Growth in bacteria
  Bacterial resistance: Ampicillin, 100 μg/mL
  Growth temperature: 37°C
  Growth strain: DH5alpha
  Copy number: Unknown
Gene/Insert
  Gene/Insert name: epidermal growth factor receptor
  gRNA/shRNA sequence: GAGCTGCGTGATGAGCTGCA
  Species: H. sapiens (human)
  Entrez Gene: EGFR (a.k.a. ERBB, ERBB1, ERRP, HER1, NISBD2, NNCIS, PIG61, mENA)
  Cloning method: Restriction Enzyme; 5′ cloning site BbsI (destroyed during cloning); 3′ cloning site BbsI (destroyed during cloning)
  Sequencing primers: 5′ GAGGGCCTATTTCCCATGATTCC
Terms and licenses: Academic/Nonprofit Terms; Industry Terms: Not Available to Industry
How to cite: sgEGFR(B) was a gift from Luca Grumolato (Addgene plasmid # 85565 ; http://n2t.net/addgene:85565 ; RRID:Addgene_85565)
