[The description below was written by a language model from this plasmid's Addgene catalogue record.]
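Description:
sgEGFR(B) is a mammalian expression plasmid of about 9.2 kb built on the pSpCas9(BB)-2A-Puro (PX459) backbone, an all-in-one CRISPR vector that delivers both a single guide RNA and the Streptococcus pyogenes Cas9 nuclease from one plasmid. It is propagated in E. coli under ampicillin selection, and transfected mammalian cells can be enriched with puromycin. In the PX459 design, the puromycin resistance gene is linked to Cas9 through a 2A self-cleaving peptide, so drug-resistant cells are also those expressing the nuclease. No feature table accompanies the record, so the promoters and other regulatory elements are not listed explicitly. In the standard backbone, the guide is transcribed from a human U6 Pol III promoter upstream of the sgRNA scaffold.

The only stated modification is the insertion of a 20-nucleotide guide sequence targeting human EGFR (epidermal growth factor receptor) in the region around codon T790. The guide was cloned into the paired BbsI sites of the backbone, and both sites were destroyed in the process, as is typical for this Golden Gate-style oligo cloning. Expressing the guide together with Cas9 directs a double-strand break near this codon, the position of the well-known T790M substitution associated with resistance to EGFR inhibitors. The associated publication describes a CRISPR-barcoding approach for modelling intratumour genetic heterogeneity and for functional analysis of oncogenic driver mutations. This suggests the plasmid is meant to be used with a donor template to introduce defined, traceable sequence changes at this site, although the record gives no details of any donor. The "(B)" in the name suggests it is one of several EGFR guides in a series, which the record does not confirm.
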