>Addgene plasmid #85565 | sgEGFR(B) | depositor partial sequence | sequence record 165771 | U6-Fwd, covering sgRNA target sequence
AGGACTGTTAGAGAGATAATTGGAATTAATTTGACTGTAAACACAAAGATATTAGTACAAAATACGTGAC
GTAGAAAGTAATAATTTCTTGGGTAGTTTGCAGTTTTAAAATTATGTTTTAAAATGGACTATCATATGCT
TACCGTAACTTGAAAGTATTTCGATTTCTTGGCTTTATATATCTTGTGGAAAGGACGAAACACCGGAGCT
GCGTGATGAGCTGCAGTTTTAGAGCTAGAAATAGCAAGTTAAAATAAGGCTAGTCCGTTATCAACTTGAA
AAAGTGGCACCGAGTCGGTGCTTTTTTGTTTTAGAGCTAGAAATAGCAAGTTAAAATAAGGCTAGTCCGT
TTTTAGCGCGTGCGCCAATTCTGCAGACAAATGGCTCTAGAGGTACCCGTTACATAACTTACGGTAAATG
GCCCGCCTGGCTGACCGCCCAACGACCCCCGCCCATTGACGTCAATAGTAACGCCAATAGGGACTTTCCA
TTGACGTCAATGGGTGGAGTATTTACGGTAAACTGCCCACTTGGCAGTACATCAAGTGTATCATATGCCA
AGTACGCCCCCTATTGACGTCAATGACGGTAAATGGCCCGCCTGGCATTGTGCCCAGTACATGACCTTAT
GGGACTTTCCTACTTGGCAGTACATCTACGTATTAGTCATCGCTATTACCATGGTCGAGGTGAGCCCCAC
GTTCTGCTTCACTCTCCCCATCTCCCCCCCCTCCCCACCCCCAATTTTGTATTTATTTATTTTTTAAT
