>Addgene plasmid #85565 | sgEGFR(B) | addgene partial sequence | sequence record 171519 | Addgene NGS Result
GCGGGCGGGAGTCGCTGCGCGCTGCCTTCGCCCCGTGCCCCGCTCCGCCGCCGCCTCGCGCCGCCCGCCC
CGGCTCTGACTGACCGCGTTACTCCCACAGGTGAGCGGGCGGGACGGCCCTTCTCCTCCGGGCTGTAATT
AGCTGAGCAAGAGGTAAGGGTTTAAGGGATGGTTGGTTGGTGGGGTATTAATGTTTAATTACCTGGAGCA
CCTGCCTGAAATCACTTTTTTTCAGGTTGGACCGGTGCCACCATGGACTATAAGGACCACGACGGAGACT
ACAAGGATCATGATATTGATTACAAAGACGATGACGATAAGATGGCCCCAAAGAAGAAGCGGAAGGTCGG
TATCCACGGAGTCCCAGCAGCCGACAAGAAGTACAGCATCGGCCTGGACATCGGCACCAACTCTGTGGGC
TGGGCCGTGATCACCGACGAGTACAAGGTGCCCAGCAAGAAATTCAAGGTGCTGGGCAACACCGACCGGC
ACAGCATCAAGAAGAACCTGATCGGAGCCCTGCTGTTCGACAGCGGCGAAACAGCCGAGGCCACCCGGCT
GAAGAGAACCGCCAGAAGAAGATACACCAGACGGAAGAACCGGATCTGCTATCTGCAAGAGATCTTCAGC
AACGAGATGGCCAAGGTGGACGACAGCTTCTTCCACAGACTGGAAGAGTCCTTCCTGGTGGAAGAGGATA
AGAAGCACGAGCGGCACCCCATCTTCGGCAACATCGTGGACGAGGTGGCCTACCACGAGAAGTACCCCAC
CATCTACCACCTGAGAAAGAAACTGGTGGACAGCACCGACAAGGCCGACCTGCGGCTGATCTATCTGGCC
CTGGCCCACATGATCAAGTTCCGGGGCCACTTCCTGATCGAGGGCGACCTGAACCCCGACAACAGCGACG
TGGACAAGCTGTTCATCCAGCTGGTGCAGACCTACAACCAGCTGTTCGAGGAAAACCCCATCAACGCCAG
CGGCGTGGACGCCAAGGCCATCCTGTCTGCCAGACTGAGCAAGAGCAGACGGCTGGAAAATCTGATCGCC
CAGCTGCCCGGCGAGAAGAAGAATGGCCTGTTCGGAAACCTGATTGCCCTGAGCCTGGGCCTGACCCCCA
ACTTCAAGAGCAACTTCGACCTGGCCGAGGATGCCAAACTGCAGCTGAGCAAGGACACCTACGACGACGA
CCTGGACAACCTGCTGGCCCAGATCGGCGACCAGTACGCCGACCTGTTTCTGGCCGCCAAGAACCTGTCC
GACGCCATCCTGCTGAGCGACATCCTGAGAGTGAACACCGAGATCACCAAGGCCCCCCTGAGCGCCTCTA
TGATCAAGAGATACGACGAGCACCACCAGGACCTGACCCTGCTGAAAGCTCTCGTGCGGCAGCAGCTGCC
TGAGAAGTACAAAGAGATTTTCTTCGACCAGAGCAAGAACGGCTACGCCGGCTACATTGACGGCGGAGCC
AGCCAGGAAGAGTTCTACAAGTTCATCAAGCCCATCCTGGAAAAGATGGACGGCACCGAGGAACTGCTCG
TGAAGCTGAACAGAGAGGACCTGCTGCGGAAGCAGCGGACCTTCGACAACGGCAGCATCCCCCACCAGAT
CCACCTGGGAGAGCTGCACGCCATTCTGCGGCGGCAGGAAGATTTTTACCCATTCCTGAAGGACAACCGG
GAAAAGATCGAGAAGATCCTGACCTTCCGCATCCCCTACTACGTGGGCCCTCTGGCCAGGGGAAACAGCA
GATTCGCCTGGATGACCAGAAAGAGCGAGGAAACCATCACCCCCTGGAACTTCGAGGAAGTGGTGGACAA
GGGCGCTTCCGCCCAGAGCTTCATCGAGCGGATGACCAACTTCGATAAGAACCTGCCCAACGAGAAGGTG
CTGCCCAAGCACAGCCTGCTGTACGAGTACTTCACCGTGTATAACGAGCTGACCAAAGTGAAATACGTGA
CCGAGGGAATGAGAAAGCCCGCCTTCCTGAGCGGCGAGCAGAAAAAGGCCATCGTGGACCTGCTGTTCAA
GACCAACCGGAAAGTGACCGTGAAGCAGCTGAAAGAGGACTACTTCAAGAAAATCGAGTGCTTCGACTCC
GTGGAAATCTCCGGCGTGGAAGATCGGTTCAACGCCTCCCTGGGCACATACCACGATCTGCTGAAAATTA
TCAAGGACAAGGACTTCCTGGACAATGAGGAAAACGAGGACATTCTGGAAGATATCGTGCTGACCCTGAC
ACTGTTTGAGGACAGAGAGATGATCGAGGAACGGCTGAAAACCTATGCCCACCTGTTCGACGACAAAGTG
ATGAAGCAGCTGAAGCGGCGGAGATACACCGGCTGGGGCAGGCTGAGCCGGAAGCTGATCAACGGCATCC
GGGACAAGCAGTCCGGCAAGACAATCCTGGATTTCCTGAAGTCCGACGGCTTCGCCAACAGAAACTTCAT
GCAGCTGATCCACGACGACAGCCTGACCTTTAAAGAGGACATCCAGAAAGCCCAGGTGTCCGGCCAGGGC
GATAGCCTGCACGAGCACATTGCCAATCTGGCCGGCAGCCCCGCCATTAAGAAGGGCATCCTGCAGACAG
TGAAGGTGGTGGACGAGCTCGTGAAAGTGATGGGCCGGCACAAGCCCGAGAACATCGTGATCGAAATGGC
CAGAGAGAACCAGACCACCCAGAAGGGACAGAAGAACAGCCGCGAGAGAATGAAGCGGATCGAAGAGGGC
ATCAAAGAGCTGGGCAGCCAGATCCTGAAAGAACACCCCGTGGAAAACACCCAGCTGCAGAACGAGAAGC
TGTACCTGTACTACCTGCAGAATGGGCGGGATATGTACGTGGACCAGGAACTGGACATCAACCGGCTGTC
CGACTACGATGTGGACCATATCGTGCCTCAGAGCTTTCTGAAGGACGACTCCATCGACAACAAGGTGCTG
ACCAGAAGCGACAAGAACCGGGGCAAGAGCGACAACGTGCCCTCCGAAGAGGTCGTGAAGAAGATGAAGA
ACTACTGGCGGCAGCTGCTGAACGCCAAGCTGATTACCCAGAGAAAGTTCGACAATCTGACCAAGGCCGA
GAGAGGCGGCCTGAGCGAACTGGATAAGGCCGGCTTCATCAAGAGACAGCTGGTGGAAACCCGGCAGATC
ACAAAGCACGTGGCACAGATCCTGGACTCCCGGATGAACACTAAGTACGACGAGAATGACAAGCTGATCC
GGGAAGTGAAAGTGATCACCCTGAAGTCCAAGCTGGTGTCCGATTTCCGGAAGGATTTCCAGTTTTACAA
AGTGCGCGAGATCAACAACTACCACCACGCCCACGACGCCTACCTGAACGCCGTCGTGGGAACCGCCCTG
ATCAAAAAGTACCCTAAGCTGGAAAGCGAGTTCGTGTACGGCGACTACAAGGTGTACGACGTGCGGAAGA
TGATCGCCAAGAGCGAGCAGGAAATCGGCAAGGCTACCGCCAAGTACTTCTTCTACAGCAACATCATGAA
CTTTTTCAAGACCGAGATTACCCTGGCCAACGGCGAGATCCGGAAGCGGCCTCTGATCGAGACAAACGGC
GAAACCGGGGAGATCGTGTGGGATAAGGGCCGGGATTTTGCCACCGTGCGGAAAGTGCTGAGCATGCCCC
AAGTGAATATCGTGAAAAAGACCGAGGTGCAGACAGGCGGCTTCAGCAAAGAGTCTATCCTGCCCAAGAG
GAACAGCGATAAGCTGATCGCCAGAAAGAAGGACTGGGACCCTAAGAAGTACGGCGGCTTCGACAGCCCC
ACCGTGGCCTATTCTGTGCTGGTGGTGGCCAAAGTGGAAAAGGGCAAGTCCAAGAAACTGAAGAGTGTGA
AAGAGCTGCTGGGGATCACCATCATGGAAAGAAGCAGCTTCGAGAAGAATCCCATCGACTTTCTGGAAGC
CAAGGGCTACAAAGAAGTGAAAAAGGACCTGATCATCAAGCTGCCTAAGTACTCCCTGTTCGAGCTGGAA
AACGGCCGGAAGAGAATGCTGGCCTCTGCCGGCGAACTGCAGAAGGGAAACGAACTGGCCCTGCCCTCCA
AATATGTGAACTTCCTGTACCTGGCCAGCCACTATGAGAAGCTGAAGGGCTCCCCCGAGGATAATGAGCA
GAAACAGCTGTTTGTGGAACAGCACAAGCACTACCTGGACGAGATCATCGAGCAGATCAGCGAGTTCTCC
AAGAGAGTGATCCTGGCCGACGCTAATCTGGACAAAGTGCTGTCCGCCTACAACAAGCACCGGGATAAGC
CCATCAGAGAGCAGGCCGAGAATATCATCCACCTGTTTACCCTGACCAATCTGGGAGCCCCTGCCGCCTT
CAAGTACTTTGACACCACCATCGACCGGAAGAGGTACACCAGCACCAAAGAGGTGCTGGACGCCACCCTG
ATCCACCAGAGCATCACCGGCCTGTACGAGACACGGATCGACCTGTCTCAGCTGGGAGGCGACAAAAGGC
CGGCGGCCACGAAAAAGGCCGGCCAGGCAAAAAAGAAAAAGGAATTCGGCAGTGGAGAGGGCAGAGGAAG
TCTGCTAACATGCGGTGACGTCGAGGAGAATCCTGGCCCAATGACCGAGTACAAGCCCACGGTGCGCCTC
GCCACCCGCGACGACGTCCCCAGGGCCGTACGCACCCTCGCCGCCGCGTTCGCCGACTACCCCGCCACGC
GCCACACCGTCGATCCGGACCGCCACATCGAGCGGGTCACCGAGCTGCAAGAACTCTTCCTCACGCGCGT
CGGGCTCGACATCGGCAAGGTGTGGGTCGCGGACGACGGCGCCGCGGTGGCGGTCTGGACCACGCCGGAG
AGCGTCGAAGCGGGGGCGGTGTTCGCCGAGATCGGCCCGCGCATGGCCGAGTTGAGCGGTTCCCGGCTGG
CCGCGCAGCAACAGATGGAAGGCCTCCTGGCGCCGCACCGGCCCAAGGAGCCCGCGTGGTTCCTGGCCAC
CGTCGGCGTCTCGCCCGACCACCAGGGCAAGGGTCTGGGCAGCGCCGTCGTGCTCCCCGGAGTGGAGGCG
GCCGAGCGCGCCGGGGTGCCCGCCTTCCTGGAGACCTCCGCGCCCCACAACCTCCCCTTCTACGAGCGGC
TCGGCTTCACCGTCACCGCCGACGTCGAGGTGCCCGAAGGACCGCGCACCTGGTGCATGACCCGCAAGCC
CGGTGCCTGAGAATTCTAACTAGAGCTCGCTGATCAGCCTCGACTGTGCCTTCTAGTTGCCAGCCATCTG
TTGTTTGCCCCTCCCCCGTGCCTTCCTTGACCCTGGAAGGTGCCACTCCCACTGTCCTTTCCTAATAAAA
TGAGGAAATTGCATCGCATTGTCTGAGTAGGTGTCATTCTATTCTGGGGGGTGGGGTGGGGCAGGACAGC
AAGGGGGAGGATTGGGAAGAGAATAGCAGGCATGCTGGGGAGCGGCCGCAGGAACCCCTAGTGATGGAGT
TGGCCACTCCCTCTCTGCGCGCTCGCTCGCTCACTGAGGCCGGGCGACCAAAGGTCGCCCGACGCCCGGG
CTTTGCCCGGGCGGCCTCAGTGAGCGAGCGAGCGCGCAGCTGCCTGCAGGGGCGCCTGATGCGGTATTTT
CTCCTTACGCATCTGTGCGGTATTTCACACCGCATA
[95 nt withheld, positions 5637-5731]
T
[46 nt withheld, positions 5733-5778]
C
[141 nt withheld, positions 5780-5920]
CCTTTGACGTTGGAGTCCACGTTCTTT
[37 nt withheld, positions 5948-5984]
ACTCTATCTCGGGCTATTCTTTTGATTTATAAGGGATTTTGCCGATTTCGGTCTATTGGTTAAAAAATGA
GCTGATTTAACAAAAATTTAACGCGAATTTTAACAAAATATTAACGTTTACAATTTTATGGTGCACTCTC
AGTACAATCTGCTCTGATGCCGCATAGTTAAGCCAGCCCCGACACCCGCCAACACCCGCTGACGCGCCCT
GACGGGCTTGTCTGCTCCCGGCATCCGCTTACAGACAAGCTGTGACCGTCTCCGGGAGCTGCATGTGTCA
GAGGTTTTCACCGTCATCACCGAAACGCGCGAGACGAAAGGGCCTCGTGATACGCCTATTTTTATAGGTT
AATGTCATGATAATAATGGTTTCTTAGACGTCAGGTGGCACTTTTCGGGGAAATGTGCGCGGAACCCCTA
TTTGTTTATTTTTCTAAATACATTCAAATATGTATCCGCTCATGAGACAATAACCCTGATAAATGCTTCA
ATAATATTGAAAAAGGAAGAGTATGAGTATTCAACATTTCCGTGTCGCCCTTATTCCCTTTTTTGCGGCA
TTTTGCCTTCCTGTTTTTGCTCACCCAGAAACGCTGGTGAAAGTAAAAGATGCTGAAGATCAGTTGGGTG
CACGAGTGGGTTACATCGAACTGGATCTCAACAGCGGTAAGATCCTTGAGAGTTTTCGCCCCGAAGAACG
TTTTCCAATGATGAGCACTTTTAAAGTTCTGCTATGTGGCGCGGTATTATCCCGTATTGACGCCGGGCAA
GAGCAACTCGGTCGCCGCATACACTATTCTCAGAATGACTTGGTTGAGTACTCACCAGTCACAGAAAAGC
ATCTTACGGATGGCATGACAGTAAGAGAATTATGCAGTGCTGCCATAACCATGAGTGATAACACTGCGGC
CAACTTACTTCTGACAACGATCGGAGGACCGAAGGAGCTAACCGCTTTTTTGCACAACATGGGGGATCAT
GTAACTCGCCTTGATCGTTGGGAACCGGAGCTGAATGAAGCCATACCAAACGACGAGCGTGACACCACGA
TGCCTGTAGCAATGGCAACAACGTTGCGCAAACTATTAACTGGCGAACTACTTACTCTAGCTTCCCGGCA
ACAATTAATAGACTGGATGGAGGCGGATAAAGTTGCAGGACCACTTCTGCGCTCGGCCCTTCCGGCTGGC
TGGTTTATTGCTGATAAATCTGGAGCCGGTGAGCGTGGAAGCCGCGGTATCATTGCAGCACTGGGGCCAG
ATGGTAAGCCCTCCCGTATCGTAGTTATCTACACGACGGGGAGTCAGGCAACTATGGATGAACGAAATAG
ACAGATCGCTGAGATAGGTGCCTCACTGATTAAGCATTGGTAACTGTCAGACCAAGTTTACTCATATATA
CTTTAGATTGATTTAAAACTTCATTTTTAATTTAAAAGGATCTAGGTGAAGATCCTTTTTGATAATCTCA
TGACCAAAATCCCTTAACGTGAGTTTTCGTTCCACTGAGCGTCAGACCCCGTAGAAAAGATCAAAGGATC
TTCTTGAGATCCTTTTTTTCTGCGCGTAATCTGCTGCTTGCAAACAAAAAAACCACCGCTACCAGCGGTG
GTTTGTTTGCCGGATCAAGAGCTACCAACTCTTTTTCCGAAGGTAACTGGCTTCAGCAGAGCGCAGATAC
CAAATACTGTTCTTCTAGTGTAGCCGTAGTTAGGCCACCACTTCAAGAACTCTGTAGCACCGCCTACATA
CCTCGCTCTGCTAATCCTGTTACCAGTGGCTGCTGCCAGTGGCGATAAGTCGTGTCTTACCGGGTTGGAC
TCAAGACGATAGTTACCGGATAAGGCGCAGCGGTCGGGCTGAACGGGGGGTTCGTGCACACAGCCCAGCT
TGGAGCGAACGACCTACACCGAACTGAGATACCTACAGCGTGAGCTATGAGAAAGCGCCACGCTTCCCGA
AGGGAGAAAGGCGGACAGGTATCCGGTAAGCGGCAGGGTCGGAACAGGAGAGCGCACGAGGGAGCTTCCA
GGGGGAAACGCCTGGTATCTTTATAGTCCTGTCGGGTTTCGCCACCTCTGACTTGAGCGTCGATTTTTGT
GATGCTCGTCAGGGGGGCGGAGCCTATGGAAAAACGCCAGCAACGCGGCCTTTTTACGGTTCCTGGCCTT
TTGCTGGCCTTTTGCTCACATGTGAGGGCCTATTTCCCATGATTCCTTCATATTTGCATATACGATACAA
GGCTGTTAGAGAGATAATTGGAATTAATTTGACTGTAAACACAAAGATATTAGTACAAAATACGTGACGT
AGAAAGTAATAATTTCTTGGGTAGTTTGCAGTTTTAAAATTATGTTTTAAAATGGACTATCATATGCTTA
CCGTAACTTGAAAGTATTTCGATTTCTTGGCTTTATATATCTTGTGGAAAGGACGAAACACCGGAGCTGC
GTGATGAGCTGCAGTTTTAGAGCTAGAAATAGCAAGTTAAAATAAGGCTAGTCCGTTATCAACTTGAAAA
AGTGGCACCGAGTCGGTGCTTTTTTGTTTTAGAGCTAGAAATAGCAAGTTAAAATAAGGCTAGTCCGTTT
TTAGCGCGTGCGCCAATTCTGCAGACAAATGGCTCTAGAGGTACCCGTTACATAACTTACGGTAAATGGC
CCGCCTGGCTGACCGCCCAACGACCCCCGCCCATTGACGTCAATAGTAACGCCAATAGGGACTTTCCATT
GACGTCAATGGGTGGAGTATTTACGGTAAACTGCCCACTTGGCAGTACATCAAGTGTATCATATGCCAAG
TACGCCCCCTATTGACGTCAATGACGGTAAATGGCCCGCCTGGCATTGTGCCCAGTACATGACCTTATGG
GACTTTCCTACTTGGCAGTACATCTACGTATTAGTCATCGCTATTACCATGGTCGAGGTGAGCCCCACGT
TCTGCTTCACTC
